Addgene plasmid #56605: mVenus-CathespinB-6
Purpose: Localization: Lysosomes, Excitation: 515, Emission: 528
Depositing lab: Michael Davidson. Depositing organization: Florida State University, Tallahassee.
Backbone
  Vector backbone: mVenus
  Backbone size w/o insert (bp): 4750
  Vector type: Mammalian Expression
  Selectable markers: Neomycin (select with G418)
Growth in bacteria
  Bacterial resistance: Kanamycin, 50 μg/mL
  Growth temperature: 37°C
  Growth strain: DH5alpha
  Copy number: High Copy
Gene/Insert
  Gene/Insert name: CathespinB (alt name: NM_022597.2)
  Species: R. norvegicus (rat)
  Promoter: CMV
  Tag / fusion protein: mVenus
  Cloning method: Unknown
  Sequencing primers: 5′ CMV-F; 3′ SV40pA-R
Terms and licenses: Academic/Nonprofit Terms; Industry Terms
Depositor comments: . Excitation = 515; Emission = 528
How to cite: mVenus-CathespinB-6 was a gift from Michael Davidson (Addgene plasmid # 56605 ; http://n2t.net/addgene:56605 ; RRID:Addgene_56605)
