[The description below was written by a language model from this plasmid's Addgene catalogue record and pLannotate feature annotations shown in this document.]
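Description:
mVenus-CathespinB-6 is a mammalian expression plasmid built on an mVenus fluorescent-protein backbone, designed to label lysosomes in living or fixed cells. It is propagated in E. coli as a high-copy plasmid through a ColE1/pUC-type origin and also carries an f1 phage origin. A single NeoR/KanR (Tn5 aminoglycoside phosphotransferase) gene serves both hosts. The bacterial AmpR (bla) promoter drives it for kanamycin selection, and the SV40 enhancer/early promoter with an HSV TK polyadenylation signal drives it in mammalian cells, allowing G418 selection of stable transfectants. The sequenced record is 5,710 nt.

The payload is the rat (Rattus norvegicus) cathepsin B coding sequence (Ctsb), a lysosomal thiol protease involved in intracellular protein degradation. It sits downstream of the human CMV immediate-early enhancer and promoter and a remnant of the multiple cloning site. In the feature table Ctsb lies directly upstream of mVenus, separated by a short gap, so the fluorescent protein is fused to the C-terminus of cathepsin B. This leaves the protease's N-terminal end free, where its native sorting information would be expected to lie. The "6" in the name may refer to the length of this linker, but the record does not say so. mVenus is the monomeric A206K variant of the Venus yellow fluorescent protein, mammalian codon-optimized, with recorded excitation and emission of 515 and 528 nm. An SV40 poly(A) signal terminates the transcript. The short large T antigen, ble and bGH poly(A) fragments in the annotation appear to be backbone remnants rather than functional elements. The construct is used as a yellow fluorescent lysosomal marker for imaging and colocalization studies.
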