Features (pLannotate 1.2.2; 15 found; start..end, strand, type, name):
     83..386     +  enhancer       CMV enhancer: human cytomegalovirus immediate early enhancer
    387..590     +  promoter       CMV promoter: human cytomegalovirus (CMV) immediate early promoter
    613..656     +  misc_feature   MCS (fragment): multiple cloning site
    661..1659    +  CDS            Ctsb: CATB_RAT - Experimental evidence at protein level: Swiss-Prot protein existence level 1. Thiol protease which is believed to participate in intracellular degradation and turnover of proteins (PubMed:1639824). Cleaves matrix extracellular phosphoglycoprotein MEPE (By similarity). Involved in the solubilization of cross-linked TG/thyroglobulin in the thyroid follicle lumen (By similarity). Has also been implicated in tumor invasion and metastasis (By similarity). From Rattus norvegicus (Rat).
   1678..2397    +  CDS            mVenus: Venus YFP with monomerizing A206K mutation (Nagai et al., 2002; Kremers et al., 2006) mammalian codon-optimized
   2414..2497    +  CDS            large T antigen (fragment): large T antigen from SV40 (simian virus 40)
   2520..2641    +  polyA_signal   SV40 poly(A) signal: SV40 polyadenylation signal
   2675..3103    -  rep_origin     f1 ori (sequence partly withheld): f1 bacteriophage origin of replication; arrow indicates direction of (+) strand synthesis
   3130..3234    +  promoter       AmpR promoter: bla
   3236..3593    +  promoter       SV40 promoter: SV40 enhancer and early promoter
   3628..4422    +  CDS            NeoR/KanR: aminoglycoside phosphotransferase from Tn5; aph(3')-II (or nptII); confers resistance to neomycin, kanamycin, and G418 (Geneticin®)
   4443..4595    +  CDS            ble (fragment): BLE_KLEPN - Experimental evidence at protein level: Swiss-Prot protein existence level 1. Binding protein with a strong affinity to the bleomycin family of antibiotics. Binds to CL990; an antimitotic-antibiotic compound. From Klebsiella pneumoniae.
   4654..4701    +  polyA_signal   HSV TK poly(A) signal: herpes simplex virus thymidine kinase polyadenylation signal (Cole and Stacy, 1985)
   4792..4808    -  polyA_signal   bGH poly(A) signal (fragment): bovine growth hormone polyadenylation signal
   5030..5618    +  rep_origin     ori: high-copy-number ColE1/pMB1/pBR322/pUC origin of replication
>Addgene plasmid #56605 | mVenus-CathespinB-6 | addgene full sequence | sequence record 361596 | Addgene NGS Result
TAACCGTATTACCGCCATGCATTAGTTATTAATAGTAATCAATTACGGGGTCATTAGTTCATAGCCCATA
TATGGAGTTCCGCGTTACATAACTTACGGTAAATGGCCCGCCTGGCTGACCGCCCAACGACCCCCGCCCA
TTGACGTCAATAATGACGTATGTTCCCATAGTAACGCCAATAGGGACTTTCCATTGACGTCAATGGGTGG
AGTATTTACGGTAAACTGCCCACTTGGCAGTACATCAAGTGTATCATATGCCAAGTACGCCCCCTATTGA
CGTCAATGACGGTAAATGGCCCGCCTGGCATTATGCCCAGTACATGACCTTATGGGACTTTCCTACTTGG
CAGTACATCTACGTATTAGTCATCGCTATTACCATGGTGATGCGGTTTTGGCAGTACATCAATGGGCGTG
GATAGCGGTTTGACTCACGGGGATTTCCAAGTCTCCACCCCATTGACGTCAATGGGAGTTTGTTTTGGCA
CCAAAATCAACGGGACTTTCCAAAATGTCGTAACAACTCCGCCCCATTGACGCAAATGGGCGGTAGGCGT
GTACGGTGGGAGGTCTATATAAGCAGAGCTGGTTTAGTGAACCGTCAGATCCGCTAGCGCTACCGGACTC
AGATCTCGAGCTCAAGCTTCGAATTCCAGGATGTGGTGGTCCTTGATCCCTCTCTCTTGCCTGCTGGCAC
TGACCAGTGCCCATGACAAGCCTTCCTTTCACCCACTGTCGGACGACATGATTAACTATATCAACAAACA
GAATACAACATGGCAGGCTGGACGCAACTTCTACAATGTTGACATAAGCTATCTGAAGAAGCTGTGTGGA
ACTGTCCTGGGTGGACCCAAGCTGCCGGAAAGGGTTGGGTTCAGCGAGGACATAAATCTACCTGAATCCT
TTGATGCACGGGAACAGTGGTCCAATTGCCCGACCATCGCACAGATCAGAGACCAGGGGTCCTGTGGCTC
TTGTTGGGCATTTGGGGCAGTGGAAGCCATGTCTGACCGAATCTGCATTCACACCAATGGCCGAGTCAAT
GTGGAGGTGTCTGCTGAGGACCTGCTTACCTGCTGTGGTATCCAGTGTGGGGATGGCTGTAATGGTGGCT
ATCCCTCTGGAGCATGGAACTTCTGGACTAGAAAAGGCCTGGTTTCTGGTGGAGTATACAATTCTCATAT
AGGCTGCTTACCCTACACCATCCCTCCCTGTGAACACCATGTCAATGGCTCCCGTCCCCCATGCACTGGA
GAAGGAGATACTCCCAAGTGCAACAAGATGTGTGAGGCTGGCTACTCCACATCCTACAAGGAAGATAAGC
ACTATGGGTACACTTCCTACAGTGTGTCTGACAGCGAGAAGGAGATCATGGCGGAAATCTACAAAAATGG
CCCAGTGGAGGGTGCTTTTACTGTGTTTTCTGACTTCTTGACTTACAAATCAGGCGTATACAAGCATGAA
GCCGGTGATGTGATGGGAGGCCATGCCATCCGCATTCTGGGCTGGGGAATAGAGAATGGAGTACCCTACT
GGCTGGTAGCAAACTCCTGGAACGTTGACTGGGGTGATAATGGTTTCTTTAAAATCCTCAGAGGAGAGAA
CCACTGTGGAATTGAATCAGAAATCGTGGCTGGAATCCCACGCACTCAGGATCCACCGGTCGCCACCATG
GTGAGCAAGGGCGAGGAGCTGTTCACCGGGGTGGTGCCCATCCTGGTCGAGCTGGACGGCGACGTAAACG
GCCACAAGTTCAGCGTGTCCGGCGAGGGCGAGGGCGATGCCACCTACGGCAAGCTGACCCTGAAGCTGAT
CTGCACCACCGGCAAGCTGCCCGTGCCCTGGCCCACCCTCGTGACCACCCTGGGCTACGGCCTGCAGTGC
TTCGCCCGCTACCCCGACCACATGAAGCAGCACGACTTCTTCAAGTCCGCCATGCCCGAAGGCTACGTCC
AGGAGCGCACCATCTTCTTCAAGGACGACGGCAACTACAAGACCCGCGCCGAGGTGAAGTTCGAGGGCGA
CACCCTGGTGAACCGCATCGAGCTGAAGGGCATCGACTTCAAGGAGGACGGCAACATCCTGGGGCACAAG
CTGGAGTACAACTACAACAGCCACAACGTCTATATCACCGCCGACAAGCAGAAGAACGGCATCAAGGCCA
ACTTCAAGATCCGCCACAACATCGAGGACGGCGGCGTGCAGCTCGCCGACCACTACCAGCAGAACACCCC
CATCGGCGACGGCCCCGTGCTGCTGCCCGACAACCACTACCTGAGCTACCAGTCCAAGCTGAGCAAAGAC
CCCAACGAGAAGCGCGATCACATGGTCCTGCTGGAGTTCGTGACCGCCGCCGGGATCACTCTCGGCATGG
ACGAGCTGTACAAGTAAAGCGGCCGCGACTCTAGATCATAATCAGCCATACCACATTTGTAGAGGTTTTA
CTTGCTTTAAAAAACCTCCCACACCTCCCCCTGAACCTGAAACATAAAATGAATGCAATTGTTGTTGTTA
ACTTGTTTATTGCAGCTTATAATGGTTACAAATAAAGCAATAGCATCACAAATTTCACAAATAAAGCATT
TTTTTCACTGCATTCTAGTTGTGGTTTGTCCAAACTCATCAATGTATCTTAAGGCGTAAATTGTAAGCGT
TAATATTTTGTTAAAATTCGCGTTAAATTTTTGTTAAATCAGCTCATTTTTTAACCAATAGGCCGAAATC
GGCAAAATCCCTTATAAATCAAAAGAATAGACCGAGATAGGGT
[37 nt withheld, positions 2774-2810]
AAAGAACGTGGACTCCAACGTCAAAGG
[49 nt withheld, positions 2838-2886]
T
[91 nt withheld, positions 2888-2978]
G
[124 nt withheld, positions 2980-3103]
CAGGTGGCACTTTTCGGGGAAATGTGCGCGGAACCCCTATTTGTTTATTTTTCTAAATACATTCAAATAT
GTATCCGCTCATGAGACAATAACCCTGATAAATGCTTCAATAATATTGAAAAAGGAAGAGTCCTGAGGCG
GAAAGAACCAGCTGTGGAATGTGTGTCAGTTAGGGTGTGGAAAGTCCCCAGGCTCCCCAGCAGGCAGAAG
TATGCAAAGCATGCATCTCAATTAGTCAGCAACCAGGTGTGGAAAGTCCCCAGGCTCCCCAGCAGGCAGA
AGTATGCAAAGCATGCATCTCAATTAGTCAGCAACCATAGTCCCGCCCCTAACTCCGCCCATCCCGCCCC
TAACTCCGCCCAGTTCCGCCCATTCTCCGCCCCATGGCTGACTAATTTTTTTTATTTATGCAGAGGCCGA
GGCCGCCTCGGCCTCTGAGCTATTCCAGAAGTAGTGAGGAGGCTTTTTTGGAGGCCTAGGCTTTTGCAAA
GATCGATCAAGAGACAGGATGAGGATCGTTTCGCATGATTGAACAAGATGGATTGCACGCAGGTTCTCCG
GCCGCTTGGGTGGAGAGGCTATTCGGCTATGACTGGGCACAACAGACAATCGGCTGCTCTGATGCCGCCG
TGTTCCGGCTGTCAGCGCAGGGGCGCCCGGTTCTTTTTGTCAAGACCGACCTGTCCGGTGCCCTGAATGA
ACTGCAAGACGAGGCAGCGCGGCTATCGTGGCTGGCCACGACGGGCGTTCCTTGCGCAGCTGTGCTCGAC
GTTGTCACTGAAGCGGGAAGGGACTGGCTGCTATTGGGCGAAGTGCCGGGGCAGGATCTCCTGTCATCTC
ACCTTGCTCCTGCCGAGAAAGTATCCATCATGGCTGATGCAATGCGGCGGCTGCATACGCTTGATCCGGC
TACCTGCCCATTCGACCACCAAGCGAAACATCGCATCGAGCGAGCACGTACTCGGATGGAAGCCGGTCTT
GTCGATCAGGATGATCTGGACGAAGAGCATCAGGGGCTCGCGCCAGCCGAACTGTTCGCCAGGCTCAAGG
CGAGCATGCCCGACGGCGAGGATCTCGTCGTGACCCATGGCGATGCCTGCTTGCCGAATATCATGGTGGA
AAATGGCCGCTTTTCTGGATTCATCGACTGTGGCCGGCTGGGTGTGGCGGACCGCTATCAGGACATAGCG
TTGGCTACCCGTGATATTGCTGAAGAGCTTGGCGGCGAATGGGCTGACCGCTTCCTCGTGCTTTACGGTA
TCGCCGCTCCCGATTCGCAGCGCATCGCCTTCTATCGCCTTCTTGACGAGTTCTTCTGAGCGGGACTCTG
GGGTTCGAAATGACCGACCAAGCGACGCCCAACCTGCCATCACGAGATTTCGATTCCACCGCCGCCTTCT
ATGAAAGGTTGGGCTTCGGAATCGTTTTCCGGGACGCCGGCTGGATGATCCTCCAGCGCGGGGATCTCAT
GCTGGAGTTCTTCGCCCACCCTAGGGGGAGGCTAACTGAAACACGGAAGGAGACAATACCGGAAGGAACC
CGCGCTATGACGGCAATAAAAAGACAGAATAAAACGCACGGTGTTGGGTCGTTTGTTCATAAACGCGGGG
TTCGGTCCCAGGGCTGGCACTCTGTCGATACCCCACCGAGACCCCATTGGGGCCAATACGCCCGCGTTTC
TTCCTTTTCCCCACCCCACCCCCCAAGTTCGGGTGAAGGCCCAGGGCTCGCAGCCAACGTCGGGGCGGCA
GGCCCTGCCATAGCCTCAGGTTACTCATATATACTTTAGATTGATTTAAAACTTCATTTTTAATTTAAAA
GGATCTAGGTGAAGATCCTTTTTGATAATCTCATGACCAAAATCCCTTAACGTGAGTTTTCGTTCCACTG
AGCGTCAGACCCCGTAGAAAAGATCAAAGGATCTTCTTGAGATCCTTTTTTTCTGCGCGTAATCTGCTGC
TTGCAAACAAAAAAACCACCGCTACCAGCGGTGGTTTGTTTGCCGGATCAAGAGCTACCAACTCTTTTTC
CGAAGGTAACTGGCTTCAGCAGAGCGCAGATACCAAATACTGTTCTTCTAGTGTAGCCGTAGTTAGGCCA
CCACTTCAAGAACTCTGTAGCACCGCCTACATACCTCGCTCTGCTAATCCTGTTACCAGTGGCTGCTGCC
AGTGGCGATAAGTCGTGTCTTACCGGGTTGGACTCAAGACGATAGTTACCGGATAAGGCGCAGCGGTCGG
GCTGAACGGGGGGTTCGTGCACACAGCCCAGCTTGGAGCGAACGACCTACACCGAACTGAGATACCTACA
GCGTGAGCTATGAGAAAGCGCCACGCTTCCCGAAGGGAGAAAGGCGGACAGGTATCCGGTAAGCGGCAGG
GTCGGAACAGGAGAGCGCACGAGGGAGCTTCCAGGGGGAAACGCCTGGTATCTTTATAGTCCTGTCGGGT
TTCGCCACCTCTGACTTGAGCGTCGATTTTTGTGATGCTCGTCAGGGGGGCGGAGCCTATGGAAAAACGC
CAGCAACGCGGCCTTTTTACGGTTCCTGGCCTTTTGCTGGCCTTTTGCTCACATGTTCTTTCCTGCGTTA
TCCCCTGATTCTGTGGA
