>Addgene plasmid #56605 | mVenus-CathespinB-6 | depositor partial sequence | sequence record 87493 | insert sequence
ACGTCAGATCCGCTAGCGCTACCGGACTCAGATCTCGAGCTCAAGCTTCGAATTCCAGGATGTGGTGGTC
CTTGATCCCTCTCTCTTGCCTGCTGGCACTGACCAGTGCCCATGACAAGCCTTCCTTTCACCCACTGTCG
GACGACATGATTAACTATATCAACAAACAGAATACAACATGGCAGGCTGGACGCAACTTCTACAATGTTG
ACATAAGCTATCTGAAGAAGCTGTGTGGAACTGTCCTGGGTGGACCCAAGCTGCCGGAAAGGGTTGGGTT
CAGCGAGGACATAAATCTACCTGAATCCTTTGATGCACGGGAACAGTGGTCCAATTGCCCGACCATCGCA
CAGATCAGAGACCAGGGGTCCTGTGGCTCTTGTTGGGCATTTGGGGCAGTGGAAGCCATGTCTGACCGAA
TCTGCATTCACACCAATGGCCGAGTCAATGTGGAGGTGTCTGCTGAGGACCTGCTTACCTGCTGTGGTAT
CCAGTGTGGGGATGGCTGTAATGGTGGCTATCCCTCTGGAGCATGGAACTTCTGGACTAGAAAAGGCCTG
GTTTCTGGTGGAGTATACAATTCTCATATAGGCTGCTTACCCTACACCATCCCTCCCTGTGAACACCATG
TCAATGGCTCCCGTCCCCCATGCACTGGAGAAGGAGATACTCCCAAGTGCAACAAGATGTGTGAGGCTGG
CTACTCCACATCCTACAAGGAAGATAAGCACTATGGGTACACTTCCTACAGTGTGTCTGACAGCGAGAAG
GAGATCATGGCGGAAATCTACAAAAATGGCCCAGTGGAGGGTGCTTTTACTGTGTTTTCTGACTTCTTGA
CTTACAAATCAGGCGTATACAAGCATGAAGCCGGTGATGTGATGGGAGGCCATGCCATCCGCATTCTGGG
CTGGGGAATAGAGAATGGAGTACCCTACTGGCTGGTAGCAAACTCCTGGAACGTTGACTGGGGTGATAAT
GGTTTCTTTAAAATCCTCAGAGGAGAGAACCACTGTGGAATTGAATCAGAAATCGTGGCTGGAATCCCAC
GCACTCAGGATCCACCGGTCGCCACCATGGTGAGCAAGGGCGAGGAGCTGTTCACCGGGGTGGTGCCCAT
CCTGGTCGAGCTGGACGGCGACGTAAACGGCCACAAGTTCAGCGTGTCCGGCGAGGGCGAGGGCGATGCC
ACCTACGGCAAGCTGACCCTGAAGCTGATCTGCACCACCGGCAAGCTGCCCGTGCCCTGGCCCACCCTCG
TGACCACCCTGGGCTACGGCCTGCAGTGCTTCGCCCGCTACCCCGACCACATGAAGCAGCACGACTTCTT
CAAGTCCGCCATGCCCGAAGGCTACGTCCAGGAGCGCACCATCTTCTTCAAGGACGACGGCAACTACAAG
ACCCGCGCCGAGGTGAAGTTCGAGGGCGACACCCTGGTGAACCGCATCGAGCTGAAGGGCATCGACTTCA
AGGAGGACGGCAACATCCTGGGGCACAAGCTGGAGTACAACTACAACAGCCACAACGTCTATATCACCGC
CGACAAGCAGAAGAACGGCATCAAGGCCAACTTCAAGATCCGCCACAACATCGAGGACGGCGGCGTGCAG
CTCGCCGACCACTACCAGCAGAACACCCCCATCGGCGACGGCCCCGTGCTGCTGCCCGACAACCACTACC
TGAGCTACCAGTCCAAGCTGAGCAAAGACCCCAACGAGAAGCGCGATCACATGGTCCTGCTGGAGTTCGT
GACCGCCGCCGGGATCACTCTCGGCATGGACGAGCTGTACAAGTAAAGCGGCCGCGACTCTAGATCATAA
TCAGCCATACCACATTG
